Addgene plasmid #209994: pLP-sfgfp
Purpose: Contains Level 0 Part: Coding sequences (sfGFP) for the construction of Level 1 plasmids
Depositing lab: Georg Fritz & Thorsten Mascher. Depositing organization: University of Western Australia. Publication: The Marburg Collection: A Golden Gate DNA Assembly Framework for Synthetic Biology Applications in Vibrio natriegens. Stukenberg D, Hensel T, Hoff J, Daniel B, Inckemann R, Tedeschi JN, Nousch F, Fritz G. ACS Synth Biol. 2021 Aug 20;10(8):1904-1919. doi: 10.1021/acssynbio.1c00126. Epub 2021 Jul 13. PubMed 34255476.
Backbone
  Vector backbone: pLP1
  Vector type: Bacterial Expression
Growth in bacteria
  Bacterial resistance: Chloramphenicol, 25 μg/mL
  Growth temperature: 37°C
  Growth strain: DH5alpha
  Copy number: Low Copy
Gene/Insert
  Gene/Insert name: sfGFP
  Species: Aequorea victoria
  Cloning method: Restriction Enzyme; 5′ cloning site BsmBI (destroyed during cloning); 3′ cloning site BsmBI (destroyed during cloning)
Terms and licenses: Academic/Nonprofit Terms; Industry Terms: Not Available to Industry
Depositor comments: Original Marburg Collection name: pMC0_4_23_CDSsfgfp_(Vn)
How to cite: pLP-sfgfp was a gift from Georg Fritz & Thorsten Mascher (Addgene plasmid # 209994 ; http://n2t.net/addgene:209994 ; RRID:Addgene_209994)
