[The description below was written by a language model from this plasmid's Addgene catalogue record and pLannotate feature annotations shown in this document.]
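Description:
pLP-sfgfp is a small bacterial Level 0 part plasmid (about 2.8 kb) from a Golden Gate modular cloning toolkit. It was originally part of the Marburg Collection, which was developed for synthetic biology in Vibrio natriegens, and its original collection name marks it as a coding-sequence part. It is built on the pLP1 backbone and stores a single standardised part, the superfolder GFP coding sequence. This is a rapidly maturing, constitutively fluorescent green protein derived from Aequorea victoria GFP. The part was inserted using BsmBI sites that were destroyed during cloning, as is typical when a part is domesticated into a Level 0 entry vector.

The feature table shows no promoter or ribosome binding site upstream of the sfGFP open reading frame. This fits its role as a storage part rather than a working expression unit, even though the catalogue lists the vector type as bacterial expression. The insert position is flanked by BioBrick prefix and suffix sequences. Terminators (a his operon terminator and a putative bacterial terminator) sit on either side and insulate the part from read-through transcription.

The plasmid is propagated in E. coli through a ColE1/pMB1-type origin. The annotation describes this origin as high-copy, whereas the catalogue entry lists the plasmid as low copy, and the record does not resolve the discrepancy. Selection is by chloramphenicol, using a cat gene driven by its own promoter and followed by a lambda t0 terminator.

The plasmid is intended as a donor of the sfGFP coding sequence, to be combined with promoter, RBS, terminator and other parts when assembling Level 1 transcription-unit plasmids, for example reporter constructs.
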