Features (pLannotate 1.2.2; 9 found; start..end, strand, type, name):
      9..722     +  CDS            Superfolder GFP: Superfolder GFP is a basic (constitutively fluorescent) green fluorescent protein published in 2005, derived from Aequorea victoria. It is reported to be a very rapidly-maturing weak dimer.
    747..766     +  misc_feature   BioBrick suffix: universal suffix for all parts
    767..824     +  terminator     his operon terminator: This putative transcriptin terminator from the E. coli his operon has a 2-bp deletion introduced during synthesis. Its efficiency has not been determined.
   1019..1607    -  rep_origin     ori: high-copy-number ColE1/pMB1/pBR322/pUC origin of replication
   1790..1884    -  terminator     lambda t0 terminator: transcription terminator from phage lambda
   1908..2564    -  CDS            cat: CAT_ECOLX - Experimental evidence at protein level: Swiss-Prot protein existence level 1. This enzyme is an effector of chloramphenicol resistance in bacteria. From Escherichia coli. This protein is used as a marker in many commonly used cloning vectors, such as pACYC184.
   2565..2662    -  promoter       cat promoter: promoter of the E. coli cat gene encoding chloramphenicol acetyltransferase
   2748..2791    -  terminator     bacterial terminator: putative bacterial transcription terminator
   2794..2815    +  misc_feature   BioBrick prefix: BioBrick prefix for parts that do not start with "ATG"
>Addgene plasmid #209994 | pLP-sfgfp | addgene full sequence | sequence record 419496 | Addgene NGS Result
GGTCTCGAATGCGTAAAGGTGAAGAACTGTTTACCGGTGTTGTTCCAATTCTGGTTGAACTGGATGGTGA
TGTTAACGGTCACAAATTTTCTGTTCGTGGTGAAGGCGAAGGTGATGCAACCAACGGTAAACTGACCCTG
AAATTTATCTGTACCACTGGTAAACTGCCAGTTCCATGGCCAACTCTGGTTACCACTCTGACCTACGGTG
TTCAATGTTTTGCACGTTACCCAGATCACATGAAACAACACGATTTTTTCAAAAGCGCAATGCCAGAAGG
TTACGTTCAAGAACGTACCATCTCTTTTAAAGATGACGGCACCTACAAAACCCGTGCGGAAGTTAAATTT
GAAGGTGATACCCTGGTTAACCGCATTGAACTGAAAGGCATCGATTTTAAAGAAGATGGTAACATCCTGG
GCCACAAACTGGAATACAACTTTAACTCTCACAACGTGTACATCACCGCAGACAAACAAAAAAACGGTAT
CAAAGCGAACTTCAAGATCCGTCACAACGTTGAAGATGGTTCTGTTCAACTGGCAGATCACTACCAACAA
AACACCCCAATTGGTGATGGTCCAGTTCTGCTGCCAGATAACCACTACCTGTCTACCCAAAGCGTTCTGT
CTAAAGATCCAAACGAAAAACGTGATCACATGGTGCTGCTGGAATTTGTTACCGCAGCAGGTATTACCCA
CGGTATGGATGAACTGTACAAAGCAGCTTTGAGACCACTCATCGCGACTAGTAGCGGCCGCTGCAGTCCG
GCAAAAAAGGGCAAGGTGTCACCACCCTGCCCTTTTTCTTTAAAACCGAAAAGATTACTTCGCGTTATGC
AGGCTTCCTCGCTCACTGACTCGCTGCGCTCGGTCGTTCGGCTGCGGCGAGCGGTATCAGCTCACTCAAA
GGCGGTAATACGGTTATCCACAGAATCAGGGGATAACGCAGGAAAGAACATGTGAGCAAAAGGCCAGCAA
AAGGCCAGGAACCGTAAAAAGGCCGCGTTGCTGGCGTTTTTCCACAGGCTCCGCCCCCCTGACGAGCATC
ACAAAAATCGACGCTCAAGTCAGAGGTGGCGAAACCCGACAGGACTATAAAGATACCAGGCGTTTCCCCC
TGGAAGCTCCCTCGTGCGCTCTCCTGTTCCGACCCTGCCGCTTACCGGATACCTGTCCGCCTTTCTCCCT
TCGGGAAGCGTGGCGCTTTCTCATAGCTCACGCTGTAGGTATCTCAGTTCGGTGTAGGTCGTTCGCTCCA
AGCTGGGCTGTGTGCACGAACCCCCCGTTCAGCCCGACCGCTGCGCCTTATCCGGTAACTATCGTCTTGA
GTCCAACCCGGTAAGACACGACTTATCGCCACTGGCAGCAGCCACTGGTAACAGGATTAGCAGAGCGAGG
TATGTAGGCGGTGCTACAGAGTTCTTGAAGTGGTGGCCTAACTACGGCTACACTAGAAGAACAGTATTTG
GTATCTGCGCTCTGCTGAAGCCAGTTACCTTCGGAAAAAGAGTTGGTAGCTCTTGATCCGGCAAACAAAC
CACCGCTGGTAGCGGTGGTTTTTTTGTTTGCAAGCAGCAGATTACGCGCAGAAAAAAAGGATCTCAAGAA
GATCCTTTGATCTTTTCTACGGGGTCTGACGCTCAGTGGAACGAAAACTCACGTTAAGGGATTTTGGTCA
TGAGATTATCAAAAAGGATCTTCACCTAGATCCTTTTAAATTAAAAATGAAGTTTTAAATCAATCTAAAG
TATATATGAGTAAACTTGGTCTGACAGCTCGAGGCTTGGATTCTCACCAATAAAAAACGCCCGGCGGCAA
CCGAGCGTTCTGAACAAATCCAGATGGAGTTCTGAGGTCATTACTGGATCTATCAACAGGAGTCCAAGCG
AGCTCGATATCAAATTACGCCCCGCCCTGCCACTCGTCGCAGTACTGTTGTAATTCATTAAGCATTCTGC
CGACATGGAAGCCATCACAAACGGCATGATGAACCTGAATCGCCAGCGGCATCAGCACCTTGTCGCCTTG
CGTATAATATTTGCCCATGGTGAAAACGGGGGCGAAGAAGTTGTCCATATTGGCCACGTTTAAATCAAAA
CTGGTGAAACTCACCCAGGGATTGGCTGATACGAAAAACATATTCTCAATAAACCCTTTAGGGAAATAGG
CCAGGTTTTCACCGTAACACGCCACATCTTGCGAATATATGTGTAGAAACTGCCGGAAATCGTCGTGGTA
TTCACTCCAGAGTGATGAAAACGTTTCAGTTTGCTCATGGAAAACGGTGTAACAAGGGTGAACACTATCC
CATATCACCAGCTCACCGTCTTTCATTGCCATACGAAATTCCGGATGAGCATTCATCAGGCGGGCAAGAA
TGTGAATAAAGGCCGGATAAAACTTGTGCTTATTTTTCTTTACGGTCTTTAAAAAGGCCGTAATATCCAG
CTGAACGGTCTGGTTATAGGTACATTGAGCAACTGACTGAAATGCCTCAAAATGTTCTTTACGATGCCAT
TGGGATATATCAACGGTGGTATATCCAGTGATTTTTTTCTCCATTTTAGCTTCCTTAGCTCCTGAAAATC
TCGATAACTCAAAAAATACGCCCGGTAGTGATCTTATTTCATTATGGTGAAAGTTGGAACCTCTTACGTG
CCCGATCAACTCGAGTGCCACCTGACGTCTAAGAAACCATTATTATCATGACATTAACCTATAAAAATAG
GCGTATCACGAGGCAGAATTTCAGATAAAAAAAATCCTTAGCTTTCGCTAAGGATGATTTCTGGAATTCG
CGGCCGCTTCTAGAGCGATGAGT
